Addgene plasmid #169247: AAV-hSyn-RiboL1-jGCaMP8s
Purpose: AAV transfer plasmid for neuronal expression of soma-targeted (RL-10, ribosomal tag) jGCaMP8s, with a flexible GS-linker sequence attaching the ribosomal tag to the jGCaMP8s protein.
Depositing lab: Marianne Fyhn. Depositing organization: University of Oslo. Publication: An updated suite of viral vectors for in vivo calcium imaging using intracerebral and retro-orbital injections in male mice. Grodem S, Nymoen I, Vatne GH, Rogge FS, Bjornsdottir V, Lensjo KK, Fyhn M. Nat Commun. 2023 Feb 4;14(1):608. doi: 10.1038/s41467-023-36324-3. PubMed 36739289.
Backbone
  Vector backbone: pAAV
  Vector type: Mammalian Expression, AAV
Growth in bacteria
  Bacterial resistance: Ampicillin, 100 μg/mL
  Growth temperature: 37°C
  Growth strain: NEB Stable
  Copy number: High Copy
Gene/Insert
  Gene/Insert name: RiboL1-jGCaMP8s
  Species: M. musculus (mouse), R. norvegicus (rat), G. gallus (chicken); A. victoria (jellyfish)
  Insert size (bp): 1998
  Promoter: hSyn
  Tag / fusion protein: 6xHis (N terminal on backbone)
  Cloning method: Unknown
  Sequencing primers: 5′ TCGTGTCGTGCCTGAGAGCG; 3′ cagcgtatccacatagcgtaaa
Resource information
  A portion of this plasmid was derived from a plasmid made by: Ribo tag from #158777 and GCaMP8s from #162374.
Terms and licenses: Academic/Nonprofit Terms; Industry Terms: Not Available to Industry
How to cite: AAV-hSyn-RiboL1-jGCaMP8s was a gift from Marianne Fyhn (Addgene plasmid # 169247 ; http://n2t.net/addgene:169247 ; RRID:Addgene_169247)
