[The description below was written by a language model from this plasmid's Addgene catalogue record and the feature table of its GenBank file.]
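Description:
AAV-hSyn-RiboL1-jGCaMP8s is a 6,575 bp AAV transfer plasmid on a pAAV backbone, designed to package a neuron-specific, soma-targeted calcium indicator into recombinant adeno-associated virus. It is propagated in E. coli as a high-copy plasmid through a ColE1/pUC-type origin and selected with ampicillin via the beta-lactamase gene. An f1 phage origin is also present in the backbone. The recorded growth strain is a recombination-deficient "stable" strain, a common choice for preserving the repeat-rich ITRs.

The expression cassette lies between two AAV2 inverted terminal repeats, which provide the cis signals for genome replication and encapsidation when rep, cap and helper functions are supplied in trans. Within the ITRs, the human synapsin I promoter restricts expression to neurons and drives an insert of about 2 kb. This insert encodes jGCaMP8s, a GFP/calmodulin-based genetically encoded calcium sensor, joined through a flexible glycine-serine linker to a ribosomal protein tag (RL-10). An N-terminal 6xHis tag opens the reading frame. The feature table does not annotate the sensor or ribosomal tag coding regions themselves, showing only the His tag and EGFP-type primer sites in that interval. Tethering the sensor to ribosomes confines fluorescence largely to the cell body, which reduces neuropil signal during imaging. Downstream, a WPRE enhances transcript stability and expression, and the human growth hormone polyadenylation signal terminates the message. An annotated Factor Xa site falls on the reverse strand inside the WPRE and is probably an incidental sequence match.

The construct belongs to a set of viral vectors for in vivo calcium imaging in mice, delivered by intracerebral or retro-orbital injection. According to the record, the ribosomal tag and the GCaMP8s sequence were each derived from earlier deposited plasmids.
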