LOCUS       Exported 6575 bp ds-DNA circular SYN 21-SEP-2021
DEFINITION  AAV transfer plasmid for neuronal expression of soma-targeted
            (RL-10, ribosomal tag) jGCaMP8s, with a flexible GS-linker sequence
            attaching the ribosomal tag to the jGCaMP8s protein..
ACCESSION   .
VERSION     .
KEYWORDS    AAV-hSyn-RiboL1-jGCaMP8s
SOURCE      synthetic DNA construct
  ORGANISM  synthetic DNA construct
REFERENCE   1 (bases 1 to 6575)
  AUTHORS   Grødem S, Nymoen I, Vatne GH, Bjornsdottir V, Lensjø KK, Fyhn M
  TITLE     An updated suite of viral vectors for in vivo calcium imaging using
            local and retro-orbital injections
  JOURNAL   bioRxiv
REFERENCE   2 (bases 1 to 6575)
  AUTHORS   .
  TITLE     Direct Submission
  JOURNAL   Exported Sep 21, 2021 from SnapGene Server 1.1.58
            http://www.snapgene.com
FEATURES             Location/Qualifiers
     source          1..6575
                     /organism="synthetic DNA construct"
                     /mol_type="other DNA"
     repeat_region   1..130
                     /label=AAV2 ITR (alternate)
                     /note="Functional equivalent of wild-type AAV2 ITR"
     promoter        183..630
                     /label=hSyn promoter
                     /note="human synapsin I promoter; confers neuron-specific
                     expression (Kugler et al., 2003)"
     CDS             667..684
                     /codon_start=1
                     /product="6xHis affinity tag"
                     /label=6xHis
                     /translation="HHHHHH"
     primer_bind     966..987
                     /label=EGFP-C
                     /note="EGFP, forward primer"
     primer_bind     complement(1093..1114)
                     /label=EGFP-N
                     /note="EGFP, reverse primer"
     primer_bind     complement(1354..1373)
                     /label=EXFP-R
                     /note="For distinguishing EGFP variants, reverse primer"
     misc_feature    2702..3290
                     /label=WPRE
                     /note="woodchuck hepatitis virus posttranscriptional
                     regulatory element"
     primer_bind     complement(2755..2775)
                     /label=WPRE-R
                     /note="WPRE, reverse primer"
     CDS             complement(3173..3184)
                     /codon_start=1
                     /product="Factor Xa recognition and cleavage site"
                     /label=Factor Xa site
                     /translation="IEGR"
     polyA_signal    3322..3798
                     /label=hGH poly(A) signal
                     /note="human growth hormone polyadenylation signal"
     primer_bind     complement(3521..3540)
                     /label=hGH-PA-R
                     /note="Human growth hormone terminator, reverse primer"
     repeat_region   3838..3978
                     /label=AAV2 ITR
                     /note="inverted terminal repeat of adeno-associated virus
                     serotype 2"
     repeat_region   3838..3967
                     /label=AAV2 ITR
     rep_origin      4053..4508
                     /direction=RIGHT
                     /label=f1 ori
                     /note="f1 bacteriophage origin of replication; arrow
                     indicates direction of (+) strand synthesis"
     primer_bind     complement(4140..4159)
                     /label=F1ori-R
                     /note="F1 origin, reverse primer"
     primer_bind     4350..4371
                     /label=F1ori-F
                     /note="F1 origin, forward primer"
     primer_bind     complement(4525..4544)
                     /label=pRS-marker
                     /note="pRS vectors, use to sequence yeast selectable
                     marker"
     primer_bind     4644..4666
                     /label=pGEX 3'
                     /note="pGEX vectors, reverse primer"
     primer_bind     complement(4704..4722)
                     /label=pBRforEco
                     /note="pBR322 vectors, upsteam of EcoRI site, forward
                     primer"
     promoter        4790..4894
                     /gene="bla"
                     /label=AmpR promoter
     CDS             4895..5755
                     /codon_start=1
                     /gene="bla"
                     /product="beta-lactamase"
                     /label=AmpR
                     /note="confers resistance to ampicillin, carbenicillin, and
                     related antibiotics"
                     /translation="MSIQHFRVALIPFFAAFCLPVFAHPETLVKVKDAEDQLGARVGYI
                     ELDLNSGKILESFRPEERFPMMSTFKVLLCGAVLSRIDAGQEQLGRRIHYSQNDLVEYS
                     PVTEKHLTDGMTVRELCSAAITMSDNTAANLLLTTIGGPKELTAFLHNMGDHVTRLDRW
                     EPELNEAIPNDERDTTMPVAMATTLRKLLTGELLTLASRQQLIDWMEADKVAGPLLRSA
                     LPAGWFIADKSGAGERGSRGIIAALGPDGKPSRIVVIYTTGSQATMDERNRQIAEIGAS
                     LIKHW"
     primer_bind     complement(5113..5132)
                     /label=Amp-R
                     /note="Ampicillin resistance gene, reverse primer"
     rep_origin      5926..6514
                     /direction=RIGHT
                     /label=ori
                     /note="high-copy-number ColE1/pMB1/pBR322/pUC origin of
                     replication"
     primer_bind     6415..6434
                     /label=pBR322ori-F
                     /note="pBR322 origin, forward primer"
ORIGIN
        1 cctgcaggca gctgcgcgct cgctcgctca ctgaggccgc ccgggcgtcg ggcgaccttt
       61 ggtcgcccgg cctcagtgag cgagcgagcg cgcagagagg gagtggccaa ctccatcact
      121 aggggttcct gcggccgcac gcgtttaatt aagtgtctag actgcagagg gccctgcgta
      181 tgagtgcaag tgggttttag gaccaggatg aggcggggtg ggggtgccta cctgacgacc
      241 gaccccgacc cactggacaa gcacccaacc cccattcccc aaattgcgca tcccctatca
      301 gagaggggga ggggaaacag gatgcggcga ggctcgtgcg cactgccagc ttcagcaccg
      361 cggacagtgc cttcgccccc gcctggcggc gcgcgccacc gccgcctcag cactgaaggc
      421 gcgctgacgt cactcgccgg tcccccgcaa actccccttc ccggccacct tggtcgcgtc
      481 cgcgccgccg ccggcccagc cggaccgcac cacgcgaggc gcgagatagg ggggcacggg
      541 cgcgaccatc tgcgctgcgg cgccggcgac tcagcgctgc ctcagtctgc ggtgggcagc
      601 ggaggagtcg tgtcgtgcct gagagcgcag tcgagaaacc ggctagagga tccacccgcc
      661 accatgcatc atcaccatca tcacacgcgt cgcaagaaga ccttcaagga ggtggccacc
      721 gccgtgaaga tcatcgccat gctgatgggc ctgaagatca acgtctatat caaggccgac
      781 aagcagaaga acggcatcaa ggcgaacttc cacatccgcc acaacatcga ggacggcggc
      841 gtgcagctcg cctaccacta ccagcagaac acccccatcg gcgacggccc cgtgctgctg
      901 cccgacaacc actacctgag cgtggagtcc aaactttcga aagaccccaa cgagaagcgc
      961 gatcacatgg tcctgctgga gttcgtgacc gccgccggga tcactctcgg catggacgag
     1021 ctgtacaagg gcggtaccgg agggagcatg gtgagcaagg gcgaggagct gttcaccggg
     1081 gtggtgccca tcctggtcga gctggacggc gacgtaaacg gccacaagtt cagcgtgtcc
     1141 ggcgagggtg agggcgatgc cacctacggc aagctgaccc tgaagttcat ctgcaccacc
     1201 ggcaagctgc ccgtgccctg gcccaccctc gtgaccaccc tgacctacgg cgtgcagtgc
     1261 ttcagccgct accccgacca catgaagcag cacgacttct tcaagtccgc catgcccgaa
     1321 ggctacatcc aggagcgcac catcttcttc aaggacgacg gcaactacaa gacccgcgcc
     1381 gaggtgaagt tcgagggcga caccctggtg aaccgcatcg agctgaaggg catcgacttc
     1441 aaggaggacg gcaacatcct ggggcacaag ctggagtaca acctgccgga ccaactgact
     1501 gaagagcaga tcgcagaata caaagaggct ttctccctat ttgacaagga cggggatggg
     1561 acaataacaa ccaaggagct ggggacggtg atgcggtctc tcggacacaa ccccacagaa
     1621 gcagagctgc aggacatgat caatgaagta gatgccgacg gtgacggcac aatcgacttc
     1681 cctgagttcc tgacaatgat ggcaagaaaa atgaaataca gggacacgga agaagaaatt
     1741 agagaagcgt tcggtgtgtt tgataaggat ggcaatggct acatcagtgc agcagagctt
     1801 cgccacgtga tgacaaacct tggagagaag ttaacagatg aagaggttga tgaaatgatc
     1861 agggaagcag acatcgatgg ggatggtcag gtaaactacg aagagtttgt acaaatgatg
     1921 acagcgaagg ggggcagcgg tgggtctgga gggactgggg gtagcggtgg tagcggtggg
     1981 acagggggaa gcggcggtag tggtggaaca nnnnnnnnnn nnnnnnnnnn nnnnnnnnnn
     2041 nnnnnnnnnn nnnnnnnnnn nnnnnnnnnn nnnnnnnnnn nnnnnnnnnn nnnnnnnnnn
     2101 nnnnnnnnnn nnnnnnnnnn nnnnnnnnnn nnnnnnnnnn nnnnnnnnnn nnnnnnnnnn
     2161 nnnnnnnnnn nnnnnnnnnn nnnnnnnnnn nnnnnnnnnn nnnnnnnnnn nnnnnnnnnn
     2221 nnnnnnnnnn nnnnnnnnnn nnnnnnnnnn nnnnnnnnnn nnnnnnnnnn nnnnnnnnnn
     2281 nnnnnnnnnn nnnnnnnnnn nnnnnnnnnn nnnnnnnnnn nnnnnnnnnn nnnnnnnnnn
     2341 nnnnnnnnnn nnnnnnnnnn nnnnnnnnnn nnnnnnnnnn nnnnnnnnnn nnnnnnnnnn
     2401 nnnnnnnnnn nnnnnnnnnn nnnnnnnnnn nnnnnnnnnn nnnnnnnnnn nnnnnnnnnn
     2461 nnnnnnnnnn nnnnnnnnnn nnnnnnnnnn nnnnnnnnnn nnnnnnnnnn nnnnnnnnnn
     2521 nnnnnnnnnn nnnnnnnnnn nnnnnnnnnn nnnnnnnnnn nnnnnnnnnn nnnnnnnnnn
     2581 nnnnnnnnnn nnnnnnnnnn nnnnnnnnnn nnnnnnnnnn nnnnnnnnnn nnnnnnnnnn
     2641 nnnnnnnnnn nnnnnnnnta gggcgcgccc ctgcagggaa ttcgatatca agcttatcga
     2701 taatcaacct ctggattaca aaatttgtga aagattgact ggtattctta actatgttgc
     2761 tccttttacg ctatgtggat acgctgcttt aatgcctttg tatcatgcta ttgcttcccg
     2821 tatggctttc attttctcct ccttgtataa atcctggttg ctgtctcttt atgaggagtt
     2881 gtggcccgtt gtcaggcaac gtggcgtggt gtgcactgtg tttgctgacg caacccccac
     2941 tggttggggc attgccacca cctgtcagct cctttccggg actttcgctt tccccctccc
     3001 tattgccacg gcggaactca tcgccgcctg ccttgcccgc tgctggacag gggctcggct
     3061 gttgggcact gacaattccg tggtgttgtc ggggaaatca tcgtcctttc cttggctgct
     3121 cgcctatgtt gccacctgga ttctgcgcgg gacgtccttc tgctacgtcc cttcggccct
     3181 caatccagcg gaccttcctt cccgcggcct gctgccggct ctgcggcctc ttccgcgtct
     3241 tcgccttcgc cctcagacga gtcggatctc cctttgggcc gcctccccgc atcgataccg
     3301 agcgctgctc gagagatcta cgggtggcat ccctgtgacc cctccccagt gcctctcctg
     3361 gccctggaag ttgccactcc agtgcccacc agccttgtcc taataaaatt aagttgcatc
     3421 attttgtctg actaggtgtc cttctataat attatggggt ggaggggggt ggtatggagc
     3481 aaggggcaag ttgggaagac aacctgtagg gcctgcgggg tctattggga accaagctgg
     3541 agtgcagtgg cacaatcttg gctcactgca atctccgcct cctgggttca agcgattctc
     3601 ctgcctcagc ctcccgagtt gttgggattc caggcatgca tgaccaggct cagctaattt
     3661 ttgttttttt ggtagagacg gggtttcacc atattggcca ggctggtctc caactcctaa
     3721 tctcaggtga tctacccacc ttggcctccc aaattgctgg gattacaggc gtgaaccact
     3781 gctcccttcc ctgtccttct gattttgtag gtaaccacgt gcggaccgag cggccgcagg
     3841 aacccctagt gatggagttg gccactccct ctctgcgcgc tcgctcgctc actgaggccg
     3901 ggcgaccaaa ggtcgcccga cgcccgggct ttgcccgggc ggcctcagtg agcgagcgag
     3961 cgcgcagctg cctgcagggg cgcctgatgc ggtattttct ccttacgcat ctgtgcggta
     4021 tttcacaccg catannnnnn nnnnnnnnnn nnnnnnnnnn nnnnnnnnnn nnnnnnnnnn
     4081 nnnnnnnnnn nnnnnnnnnn nnnnnnnnnn nnnnnnnnnn nnnnnnnnnt nnnnnnnnnn
     4141 nnnnnnnnnn nnnnnnnnnn nnnnnnnnnn nnnnnncnnn nnnnnnnnnn nnnnnnnnnn
     4201 nnnnnnnnnn nnnnnnnnnn nnnnnnnnnn nnnnnnnnnn nnnnnnnnnn nnnnnnnnnn
     4261 nnnnnnnnnn nnnnnnnnnn nnnnnnnnnn nnnnnnnnnn nnnnnnnnnn nnnnnnnncc
     4321 tttgacgttg gagtccacgt tctttaatag tggactcttg ttccaaactg gaacaacact
     4381 caactctatc tcgggctatt cttttgattt ataagggatt ttgccgattt cggtctattg
     4441 gttaaaaaat gagctgattt aacaaaaatt taacgcgaat tttaacaaaa tattaacgtt
     4501 tacaatttta tggtgcactc tcagtacaat ctgctctgat gccgcatagt taagccagcc
     4561 ccgacacccg ccaacacccg ctgacgcgcc ctgacgggct tgtctgctcc cggcatccgc
     4621 ttacagacaa gctgtgaccg tctccgggag ctgcatgtgt cagaggtttt caccgtcatc
     4681 accgaaacgc gcgagacgaa agggcctcgt gatacgccta tttttatagg ttaatgtcat
     4741 gataataatg gtttcttaga cgtcaggtgg cacttttcgg ggaaatgtgc gcggaacccc
     4801 tatttgttta tttttctaaa tacattcaaa tatgtatccg ctcatgagac aataaccctg
     4861 ataaatgctt caataatatt gaaaaaggaa gagtatgagt attcaacatt tccgtgtcgc
     4921 ccttattccc ttttttgcgg cattttgcct tcctgttttt gctcacccag aaacgctggt
     4981 gaaagtaaaa gatgctgaag atcagttggg tgcacgagtg ggttacatcg aactggatct
     5041 caacagcggt aagatccttg agagttttcg ccccgaagaa cgttttccaa tgatgagcac
     5101 ttttaaagtt ctgctatgtg gcgcggtatt atcccgtatt gacgccgggc aagagcaact
     5161 cggtcgccgc atacactatt ctcagaatga cttggttgag tactcaccag tcacagaaaa
     5221 gcatcttacg gatggcatga cagtaagaga attatgcagt gctgccataa ccatgagtga
     5281 taacactgcg gccaacttac ttctgacaac gatcggagga ccgaaggagc taaccgcttt
     5341 tttgcacaac atgggggatc atgtaactcg ccttgatcgt tgggaaccgg agctgaatga
     5401 agccatacca aacgacgagc gtgacaccac gatgcctgta gcaatggcaa caacgttgcg
     5461 caaactatta actggcgaac tacttactct agcttcccgg caacaattaa tagactggat
     5521 ggaggcggat aaagttgcag gaccacttct gcgctcggcc cttccggctg gctggtttat
     5581 tgctgataaa tctggagccg gtgagcgtgg gtctcgcggt atcattgcag cactggggcc
     5641 agatggtaag ccctcccgta tcgtagttat ctacacgacg gggagtcagg caactatgga
     5701 tgaacgaaat agacagatcg ctgagatagg tgcctcactg attaagcatt ggtaactgtc
     5761 agaccaagtt tactcatata tactttagat tgatttaaaa cttcattttt aatttaaaag
     5821 gatctaggtg aagatccttt ttgataatct catgaccaaa atcccttaac gtgagttttc
     5881 gttccactga gcgtcagacc ccgtagaaaa gatcaaagga tcttcttgag atcctttttt
     5941 tctgcgcgta atctgctgct tgcaaacaaa aaaaccaccg ctaccagcgg tggtttgttt
     6001 gccggatcaa gagctaccaa ctctttttcc gaaggtaact ggcttcagca gagcgcagat
     6061 accaaatact gttcttctag tgtagccgta gttaggccac cacttcaaga actctgtagc
     6121 accgcctaca tacctcgctc tgctaatcct gttaccagtg gctgctgcca gtggcgataa
     6181 gtcgtgtctt accgggttgg actcaagacg atagttaccg gataaggcgc agcggtcggg
     6241 ctgaacgggg ggttcgtgca cacagcccag cttggagcga acgacctaca ccgaactgag
     6301 atacctacag cgtgagctat gagaaagcgc cacgcttccc gaagggagaa aggcggacag
     6361 gtatccggta agcggcaggg tcggaacagg agagcgcacg agggagcttc cagggggaaa
     6421 cgcctggtat ctttatagtc ctgtcgggtt tcgccacctc tgacttgagc gtcgattttt
     6481 gtgatgctcg tcaggggggc ggagcctatg gaaaaacgcc agcaacgcgg cctttttacg
     6541 gttcctggcc ttttgctggc cttttgctca catgt
//
